>Addgene plasmid #87934 | pDRf1-4CL5-AtSDT (JBEI-11535) | addgene full sequence | sequence record 177608 | Addgene NGS Result
TTAGACGATAATGATAGGACATTTGAAAATAATACAATATTTGGCCTTTTTATATAATCGAAACTAATGG
AGGGGAGCATAAGCGGTACCCACCATCGACCACGTTTCGTCACCGGTCATAATTGGAATAAACAAAACAA
ACAAACGAACTAAAGAGTGTGAGAGTAACAATTTCCACAGAGGTAAAAAAAAAAAAAAGGAAAACAGAAA
CAAAAAAAGCTCATAGTTCTACTATAGCTTCTTCAGACTTTCTGTGAACGAGGGAAAAAGACAACAAAAA
AGCAATGGATAAACGGTCTCGATCGAGGCCTGGAAGTGCCGCATTAGGAAATACAGATGCAATGCGCGCG
AGTTTACGAAATTCTCGCAGGAGTTTCTCCGGCCATGTGCGGCTGGTTCTACGTCTCGTGTATGGGTTTA
TTTCTGCGGTAATTATCGCCGGATCTCCGCTTCGAGACCGGGTTTGTTTTCAAATTACCGGAAAAGGTCA
GGCAAAACAGAGTGATGTATGGGTGATCCCAGCAATGCCTGTTTATGTTTCTCCGTTTCAGGAAGCTTGG
CGAATGG
[124 nt withheld, positions 568-691]
C
[91 nt withheld, positions 693-783]
A
[49 nt withheld, positions 785-833]
CCTTTGACGTTGGAGTCCACGTTCTTT
[37 nt withheld, positions 861-897]
ACCCTATCTCGGTCTATTCTTTTGATTTATAAGGGATTTTGCCGATTTCGGCCTATTGGTTAAAAAATGA
GCTGATTTAACAAAAATTTAACGCGAATTTTAACAAAATATTAACGCTTACAATTTCCTGATGCGGTAAG
CTTGGCGTAATCATGGTCATAGCTGTTTCCTGTGTGAAATTGTTATCCGCTCACAATTCCACACAACATA
CGAGCCGGAAGCATAAAGTGTAAAGCCTGGGGTGCCTAATGAGTGAGCTAACTCACATTAATTGCGTTGC
GCTCACTGCCCGCTTTCCAGTCGGGAAACCTGTCGTGCCAGCTGCATTAATGAATCGGCCAACGCGCGGG
GAGAGGCGGTTTGCGTATTGGGCGCTCTTCCGCTTCCTCGCTCACTGACTCGCTGCGCTCGGTCGTTCGG
CTGCGGCGAGCGGTATCAGCTCACTCAAAGGCGGTAATACGGTTATCCACAGAATCAGGGGATAACGCAG
GAAAGAACATGTGAGCAAAAGGCCAGCAAAAGGCCAGGAACCGTAAAAAGGCCGCGTTGCTGGCGTTTTT
CCATAGGCTCCGCCCCCCTGACGAGCATCACAAAAATCGACGCTCAAGTCAGAGGTGGCGAAACCCGACA
GGACTATAAAGATACCAGGCGTTTCCCCCTGGAAGCTCCCTCGTGCGCTCTCCTGTTCCGACCCTGCCGC
TTACCGGATACCTGTCCGCCTTTCTCCCTTCGGGAAGCGTGGCGCTTTCTCATAGCTCACGCTGTAGGTA
TCTCAGTTCGGTGTAGGTCGTTCGCTCCAAGCTGGGCTGTGTGCACGAACCCCCCGTTCAGCCCGACCGC
TGCGCCTTATCCGGTAACTATCGTCTTGAGTCCAACCCGGTAAGACACGACTTATCGCCACTGGCAGCAG
CCACTGGTAACAGGATTAGCAGAGCGAGGTATGTAGGCGGTGCTACAGAGTTCTTGAAGTGGTGGCCTAA
CTACGGCTACACTAGAAGAACAGTATTTGGTATCTGCGCTCTGCTGAAGCCAGTTACCTTCGGAAAAAGA
GTTGGTAGCTCTTGATCCGGCAAACAAACCACCGCTGGTAGCGGTGGTTTTTTTGTTTGCAAGCAGCAGA
TTACGCGCAGAAAAAAAGGATCTCAAGAAGATCCTTTGATCTTTTCTACGGGGTCTGACGCTCAGTGGAA
CGAAAACTCACGTTAAGGGATTTTGGTCATGAGATTATCAAAAAGGATCTTCACCTAGATCCTTTTAAAT
TAAAAATGAAGTTTTAAATCAATCTAAAGTATATATGAGTAAACTTGGTCTGACAGTTACCAATGCTTAA
TCAGTGAGGCACCTATCTCAGCGATCTGTCTATTTCGTTCATCCATAGTTGCCTGACTCCCCGTCGTGTA
GATAACTACGATACGGGAGGGCTTACCATCTGGCCCCAGTGCTGCAATGATACCGCGAGACCCACGCTCA
CCGGCTCCAGATTTATCAGCAATAAACCAGCCAGCCGGAAGGGCCGAGCGCAGAAGTGGTCCTGCAACTT
TATCCGCCTCCATCCAGTCTATTAATTGTTGCCGGGAAGCTAGAGTAAGTAGTTCGCCAGTTAATAGTTT
GCGCAACGTTGTTGCCATTGCTACAGGCATCGTGGTGTCACGCTCGTCGTTTGGTATGGCTTCATTCAGC
TCCGGTTCCCAACGATCAAGGCGAGTTACATGATCCCCCATGTTGTGCAAAAAAGCGGTTAGCTCCTTCG
GTCCTCCGATCGTTGTCAGAAGTAAGTTGGCCGCAGTGTTATCACTCATGGTTATGGCAGCACTGCATAA
TTCTCTTACTGTCATGCCATCCGTAAGATGCTTTTCTGTGACTGGTGAGTACTCAACCAAGTCATTCTGA
GAATAGTGTATGCGGCGACCGAGTTGCTCTTGCCCGGCGTCAATACGGGATAATACCGCGCCACATAGCA
GAACTTTAAAAGTGCTCATCATTGGAAAACGTTCTTCGGGGCGAAAACTCTCAAGGATCTTACCGCTGTT
GAGATCCAGTTCGATGTAACCCACTCGTGCACCCAACTGATCTTCAGCATCTTTTACTTTCACCAGCGTT
TCTGGGTGAGCAAAAACAGGAAGGCAAAATGCCGCAAAAAAGGGAATAAGGGCGACACGGAAATGTTGAA
TACTCATACTCTTCCTTTTTCAATATTATTGAAGCATTTATCAGGGTTATTGTCTCATGAGCGGATACAT
ATTTGAATGTATTTAGAAAAATAAACAAATAGGGGTTCCGCGCACATTTCCCCGAAAAGTGCCACCTGAC
GTCTAAGAAACCATTATTATCATGACATTAACCTATAAAAATAGGCGTATCACGAGGCCCTTTCGTCTTC
AAGAATTAGCTTTTCAATTCATCATTTTTTTTTTATTCTTTTTTTTGATTTCGGTTTCCTTGAAATTTTT
TTGATTCGGTAATCTCCGAACAGAAGGAAGAACGAAGGAAGGAGCACAGACTTAGATTGGTATATATACG
CATATGTAGTGTTGAAGAAACATGAAATTGCCCAGTATTCTTAACCCAACTGCACAGAACAAAAACATGC
AGGAAACGAAGATAAATCATGTCGAAAGCTACATATAAGGAACGTGCTGCTACTCATCCTAGTCCTGTTG
CTGCCAAGCTATTTAATATCATGCACGAAAAGCAAACAAACTTGTGTGCTTCATTGGATGTTCGTACCAC
CAAGGAATTACTGGAGTTAGTTGAAGCATTAGGTCCCAAAATTTGTTTACTAAAAACACATGTGGATATC
TTGACTGATTTTTCCATGGAGGGCACAGTTAAGCCGCTAAAGGCATTATCCGCCAAGTACAATTTTTTAC
TCTTCGAAGACAGAAAATTTGCTGACATTGGTAATACAGTCAAATTGCAGTACTCTGCGGGTGTATACAG
AATAGCAGAATGGGCAGACATTACGAATGCACACGGTGTGGTGGGCCCAGGTATTGTTAGCGGTTTGAAG
CAGGCGGCAGAAGAAGTAACAAAGGAACCTAGAGGCCTTTTGATGTTAGCAGAATTGTCATGCAAGGGCT
CCCTATCTACTGGAGAATATACTAAGGGTACTGTTGACATTGCGAAGAGCGACAAAGATTTTGTTATCGG
CTTTATTGCTCAAAGAGACATGGGTGGAAGAGATGAAGGTTACGATTGGTTGATTATGACACCCGGTGTG
GGTTTAGATGACAAGGGAGACGCATTGGGTCAACAGTATAGAACCGTGGATGATGTGGTCTCTACAGGAT
CTGACATTATTATTGTTGGAAGAGGACTATTTGCAAAGGGAAGGGATGCTAAGGTAGAGGGTGAACGTTA
CAGAAAAGCAGGCTGGGAAGCATATTTGAGAAGATGCGGCCAGCAAAACTAAAAAACTGTATTATAAGTA
AATGCATGTATACTAAACTCACAAATTAGAGCTTCAATTTAATTATATCAGTTATTACCCAATTCTCATG
TTTGACAGCTTATCATCGGATCGATCCAATATCAAAGGAAATGATAGCATTGAAGGATGAGACTAATCCA
ATTGAGGAGTGGCAGCATATAGAACAGCTAAAGGGTAGTGCTGAAGGAAGCATACGATACCCCGCATGGA
ATGGGATAATATCACAGGAGGTACTAGACTACCTTTCATCCTACATAAATAGACGCATATAAGTACGCAT
TTAAGCATAAACACGCACTATGCCGTTCTTCTCATGTATATATATATACAGGCAACACGCAGATATAGGT
GCGACGTGAACAGTGAGCTGTATGTGCGCAGCTCGCGTTGCATTTTCGGAAGCGCTCGTTTTCGGAAACG
CTTTGAAGTTCCTATTCCGAAGTTCCTATTCTCTAGCTAGAAAGTATAGGAACTTCAGAGCGCTTTTGAA
AACCAAAAGCGCTCTGAAGACGCACTTTCAAAAAACCAAAAACGCACCGGACTGTAACGAGCTACTAAAA
TATTGCGAATACCGCTTCCACAAACATTGCTCAAAAGTATCTCTTTGCTATATATCTCTGTGCTATATCC
CTATATAACCTACCCATCCACCTTTCGCTCCTTGAACTTGCATCTAAACTCGACCTCTACATTTTTTATG
TTTATCTCTAGTATTACTCTTTAGACAAAAAAATTGTAGTAAGAACTATTCATAGAGTGAATCGAAAACA
ATACGAAAATGTAAACATTTCCTATACGTAGTATATAGAGACAAAATAGAAGAAACCGTTCATAATTTTC
TGACCAATGAAGAATCATCAACGCTATCACTTTCTGTTCACAAAGTATGCGCAATCCACATCGGTATAGA
ATATAATCGGGGATGCCTTTATCTTGAAAAAATGCACCCGCAGCTTCGCTAGTAATCAGTAAACGCGGGA
AGTGGAGTCAGGCTTTTTTTATGGAAGAGAAAATAGACACCAAAGTAGCCTTCTTCTAACCTTAACGGAC
CTACAGTGCAAAAAGTTATCAAGAGACTGCATTATAGAGCGCACAAAGGAGAAAAAAAGTAATCTAAGAT
GCTTTGTTAGAAAAATAGCGCTCTCGGGATGCATTTTTGTAGAACAAAAAAGAAGTATAGATTCTTTGTT
GGTAAAATAGCGCTCTCGCGTTGCATTTCTGTTCTGTAAAAATGCAGCTCAGATTCTTTGTTTGAAAAAT
TAGCGCTCTCGCGTTGCATTTTTGTTTTACAAAAATGAAGCACAGATTCTTCGTTGGTAAAATAGCGCTT
TCGCGTTGCATTTCTGTTCTGTAAAAATGCAGCTCAGATTCTTTGTTTGAAAAATTAGCGCTCTCGCGTT
GCATTTTTGTTCTACAAAATGAAGCACAGATGCTTCGTTAACAAAGATATGCTATTGAAGTGCAAGATGG
AAACGCAGAAAATGAACCGGGGATGCGACGTGCAAGATTACCTATGCAATAGATGCAATAGTTTCTCCAG
GAACCGAAATACATACATTGTCTTCCGTAAAGCGCTAGACTATATATTATTATACAGGTTCAAATATACT
ATCTGTTTCAGGGAAAACTCCCAGGTTCGGATGTTCAAAATTCAATGATGGGTAACAAGTACGATCCGAT
TATGCGGTGTGAAATACCGCACAGATGCGTAAGGAGAAAATACCGCATCAGGCGCCATTCGCCATTCAGG
CTGCGCAACTGTTGGGAAGGGCGATCGGTGCGGGCCTCTTCGCTATTACGCCAGCTGGCGAAAGGGGGAT
GTGCTGCAAGGCGATTAAGTTGGGTAACGCCAGGGTTTTCCCAGTCACGACGTTGTAAAACGACGGCCAG
TGAATTGGCATGCGCAAATTAAAGCCTTCGAGCGTCCCAAAACCTTCTCAAGCAAGGTTTTCAGTATAAT
GTTACATGCGTACACGCGTCTGTACAGAAAAAAAAGAAAAATTTGAAATATAAATAACGTTCTTAATACT
AACATAACTATAAAAAAATAAATAGGGACCTAGACTTCAGGTTGTCTAACTCCTTCCTTTTCGGTTAGAG
CGGATGTGGGGGGAGGGCGTGAATGTAAGCGTGACATAACTAATTACATGACTCGAGCGGCCGCCTATTT
AGAGCACATGGTTTCCAATTTAGCTCGCAGATCCTTCCTCAGAATCTTGCCCGAAACTGCTTTTGGTATA
ACTTCTATGAAAAACACCATCTTAATCCGCTTGTAGTGAACCACCTGTTTGTTTACGTAACTCTTGACAT
CATCTTCAGTTAACTGAGACCCTTGAGATCTTGCTACAAATGCTACTGGAACCTCATCAGCTACTTCATC
CTTCATTGCAACAACTGCGGCATCATCGATAGAAGGATGAGAAATAAGCAATGCTTCAAGCTCAGCTGGA
GCCACTTGGTAGCCTTTGAATTTGATCAGTTCCTTCAACCGATCAACAATGAAGATCTCATCATCATCAT
CCACAAACCCAATATCTCCTGTATGTAACCACCCGTCTTTGTCTATGGTTCGTGCAGTAGCTTCCGGATC
ATTCAAATAACCTTTCATGAGCTGATGACCTCGGACGCAGATCTCGCCAGATTTGTTGCGCGGCAAGGAG
ATTCCGGTTTCGGTATCGACCACTTTCATCTCGGCGTTTCTGATCACAGTCCCACATGCACCGGACTTGG
TTTTAAATGGGTTCTTTGCAAACGCTAATGACTTAGCTACCGTTCCGGACTCGGTCATTCCATAACCCTG
ACCAAAAATGGCATTAGGAAACTTGAGTCGCACGGCGTCTTCAAGCTCCTTCTTTAGTGTAGCTGCACCT
GATAGCATAATTCTCACCGAGCTCAAGTCGTATCTCTCCGTCTCAGGGGATTTAATGAATGCTAAAACCA
CCGGAGGAGCCACCGGCACAACCGTGACTTTGTACCTTTGAATCAGCTCCATCACCAGATTCAACTCGAA
CCTCGGCACGATCAGTAACGCTGCACCGGTTCTCATCGCCGAAAGCATCAACGCGTCGAGAGCGTAAATG
TGAAACATTGGGAGAAAACAGAGGATGACGTCATTGGCCGTGAAGTTAAGGTTAGGGTTTTCTCCGTCGA
CTTTCTGAGCGATGCTTGTAACTAAACCCTTGTGAGTAATCATCACTCCCTTTGGAAGTCCCGTTGTTCC
GGAAGAGTACGGCATCGCCACCGTGTCTTCCGGCGATATTTTAGGTTTTAGAAGTTCTGTTTCGTCCGCT
TGAGTCAGTTCCGTGAAACTCACGCAACCATCATCACTCGACGAAACAACGCCGTTGTCACCGTCATCGT
CTAGGCAAACGATCAAAACGCCGTCGTTTTTGAGGTTTGTTAGTTTATCGACTAAACATTTCTTCGTGAT
GATCATCTTCGCGGCGGAGGCTTTAGCCTGTTTAGCGATCTCCGGCTGAGTGTAGAACGGATTCGCGGTA
GTGGAAACGGCTCCAAGGTAAGCAACGGCAAGAAAAGACAGAGCAAACTCCGGCGAGTTCGGGAGGAGAA
GCATTACGACGTCTCCGTGGCGGATCCCGAGCCGGTGGATTCCGGCAGCTATCCTCCGCATGTTGGTTTG
TACATCGGCGTAGGTCAAAATACGGCCAGTGGCACCGTCGATGATACAGGTTGTTGAGGAATCTCCGTCG
CCATCGCCGGAGAACCTTTGGAAGACGTAATCGGTGAGAGGGAGGTGGTTAGGGATGAAGATATCAGGAA
GCTTAGATCGGAAAATGAAATCATGAGAAGGTTCTTCTTCTTCGTCTTCTTGATCTATCTTCTTTGTGAG
AAAATGCGTTTGTTGTTGGAGCACCATGCGGCCGCCCGGGGGATCCACTAGAACTTTTTGATTAAAATTA
AAAAAACTTTTTGTTTTTGTGTTTATTCTTTGTTCTTAGAAAAGACAAGTTGAGCTTGTTTGTTCTTGAT
GTTTTATTATTTTACAATAGCTGCAAATGAAGAATAGATTCGAACATTGTGAAGTATTGGCATATATCGT
CTCTATTTATACTTTTTTTTTTTCAGTTCTAGTATATTTTGTATTTTCCTCCTTTTCATTCTTTCAGTTG
CCAATAAGTTACAGGGGATCTCGAAAGATGGTGGGGATTTTTCCTTGAAAGACGACTTTTTGCCATCTAA
TTTTTCCTTGTTGCCTCTGAAAATTATCCAGCAGAAGCAAATGTAAAAGATGAACCTCAGAAGAACACGC
AGGGGCCCGAAATTGTTCCTACGAGCTCGCATGCCGGTAGAGGTGTGGTCAATAAGAGCGACCTCATGCT
ATACCTGAGAAAGCAACCTGACCTACAGGAAAGAGTTACTCAAGAATAAGAATTTTCGTTTTAAAACCTA
AGAGTCACTTTAAAATTTGTATACACTTATTTTTTTTATAACTTATTTAATAATAAAAATCATAAATCAT
AAGAAATTCGCTTATTTAGAAGTGTCAACAACGTATCTACCAACGATTTGACCCTTTTCCATCTTTTCGT
AAATTTCTGGCAAGGTAGACAAGCCGACAACCTTGATTGGAGACTTGACCAAACCTCTGGCGAAGAAGTC
CAAAGCTGGATCCGCGCGTAATACGACTCACTATAGGGCGAATTGGGTACCGGGCCCCCCCTCGAGGTCG
ACCTGCAGCGGCCATCATGAATTAACTACACCACTTTGTACAAGAAAGCTGGGTCCACTTATTCCAAGGC
CTCCATTTCCTCTTTGAACTTGACCATTGCGATCCTTGGCAAAGTAACGACAATCTGAACACCTCCGACC
ATATCAGATTCCAATCTAGATGGCCTCATGAACATGTTAACTGTCCTTGCAGTCTCAGATGGAACCACAG
GAACGATATTAACTGGCTCATCCCAACCGAAGTCCATTGATCCGAAAATACCGATGTTTCTCCAATCGGT
TAAACAGAACAAACCGTCTTTCTTACCCTTAATAGTTAAATTCATCTTGATGATTTTTTCTGTATTGGCT
AATTCTTCTTGCAAATAATCCTTATCGTGAGCGTTCCTCTTGGCCTCTTTAATCAACTTCACGATGTCAC
TAATGGTGAATTCCTCAACTTCTCTAGCAGTTAAAGGAACATACATATCAATGTAGGCGTTACCATAATA
ACCGTCAGGAAGTGGAGGATCCACGACGTTACGGATACCGACTGATAAACCCAAAACAGTCACACCGTCT
CTATCTAAATTCAATGCTTTGACCCTGGACTTCCATAAATAAGCACCGATGACCTCGAAAGTAGTGATTG
TCTCATTAGAAAAGTCGTACTCTTTCAAGGTGGCCTCCTTCAATCTTCTAATAGAGTCGGCCCTGATGGT
AATCTTTTCAGTAACCCAATCGTCTGTTGGTAAATATGGACTTGCGGCGGTATCGTCACCAGGAACGAAA
GGAGGTTGATCGTCTTCAGGTTTTCCGACCAACCTTTCTCTCTCCCAAATAGGAGTCACCATAGGCTTCT
TTTTACCACCAGCCAAATCTGTCAATGCACACATGATATGTCCCTCACCATAACCATCACACATTGCATG
AGACATGGCCATACCCAAAATGAAACCACCACACTCAAACTTGGTGACCTGTAATGCGAAAGGACGGTAA
CCGTCGATATCAACGTGCAAGACTGGTAAAAAATTCAAGGCTGTGTCGGAATCGATGTTTTCTAAGTTTT
TCAAAGAACTCAATTCGACGTTAGCAGTGGCAACTGTGAAAGGAACACCACCTCCATCACCACCACAAGA
TAATTGTAACTTCCTATCAGATTCTTGTCTTTTCAAAGAACCGGATAAAGGATAATAATAACCTAATAAG
TCGGACAACGCCTCTCTTAACAAGGCTTCAGGTCTATTATCGTCATCAGCGACATTTTTTGCCTTAAACA
CGTAGCAAGCCTTATAAATGACCTCGTTATAAGGGTCGTTATCTAATGTAGATAAATTAAGGGTTTGCTG
AGGGATATGTTTTGAAGGCTTAACCATCTCGGTCAACATTTTTTCAACCATCAATGGGATTGAAGATCCA
ATGTGGATTGGCATGTGGAAGCCTGCTTTTTTGTACAAACTTGTGATGGCCGCGAATTCACTAGTCGAGG
CTGGGGTATATTTTTTTTCTTTCTTTTGAATGTGTGTATAAAAGAGAGAAAAAATGGTTATTTTCCAATT
AATTAATTATTAACGATTGTTAAAGAAAAAATTTATCAACGAGGTTGATAGAAAAAAAAAGTTTTTGTAG
ATATAGAAGAAAAAAAGATTTTCACTATTGGTGTTATAGGAAAGAAAGAGAAAAAATTTAAGAGAAATTA
GATG
Features (pLannotate 1.2.2; 26 found; start..end, strand, type, name):
    303..557     +  CDS            BRP1 (fragment): BRP1_YEAST - Protein predicted: Swiss-Prot protein existence level 4. From Saccharomyces cerevisiae (strain ATCC 204508 / S288c) (Baker's yeast).
    568..996     +  rep_origin     f1 ori (sequence partly withheld): f1 bacteriophage origin of replication; arrow indicates direction of (+) strand synthesis
   1075..1097    -  protein_bind   lac operator (fragment): The lac repressor binds to the lac operator to inhibit transcription in E. coli. This inhibition can be relieved by adding lactose or isopropyl-β-D-thiogalactopyranoside (IPTG). lac repressor encoded by lacI
   1101..1131    -  promoter       lac promoter: promoter for the E. coli lac operon
   1146..1167    -  protein_bind   CAP binding site: CAP binding activates transcription in the presence of cAMP. E. coli catabolite activator protein
   1180..1272    -  CDS            lacI (fragment): lac repressor; lacI; The lac repressor binds to the lac operator to inhibit transcription in E. coli. This inhibition can be relieved by adding lactose or isopropyl-β-D-thiogalactopyranoside (IPTG).
   1455..2043    -  rep_origin     ori: high-copy-number ColE1/pMB1/pBR322/pUC origin of replication
   2214..3074    -  CDS            AmpR: β-lactamase; bla; confers resistance to ampicillin, carbenicillin, and related antibiotics
   3075..3179    -  promoter       AmpR promoter: bla
   3290..3505    +  promoter       URA3 promoter: S. cerevisiae URA3
   3506..4309    +  CDS            URA3: orotidine-5'-phosphate decarboxylase, required for uracil biosynthesis; S. cerevisiae URA3; yeast auxotrophic marker, counterselectable with 5-fluoroorotic acid (5-FOA)
   4420..5766    +  rep_origin     2μ ori: yeast 2μ plasmid origin of replication
   5920..6003    -  CDS            RAF1 (fragment): RAF_YEAST - Experimental evidence at transcript level: Swiss-Prot protein existence level 2. Antagonizes transcriptional repression of recombinase FLP by REP1-REP2. May play a role in plasmid partitioning. From Saccharomyces cerevisiae (strain ATCC 204508 / S288c) (Baker's yeast).
   6008..6059    +  misc_feature   bom (fragment): basis of mobility region from pBR322
   6065..6222    -  CDS            lacZα (fragment): LacZα fragment of β-galactosidase; lacZ fragment
   6231..6478    -  terminator     CYC1 terminator: S. cerevisiae CYC1; transcription terminator for CYC1
   6495..8204    -  CDS            4CL4: 4CL4_ARATH - Experimental evidence at protein level: Swiss-Prot protein existence level 1. Produces CoA thioesters of a variety of hydroxy- and methoxy- substituted cinnamic acids, which are used to synthesize several phenylpropanoid-derived compounds, including anthocyanins, flavonoids, isoflavonoids, coumarins, lignin, suberin and wall-bound phenolics. From Arabidopsis thaliana (Mouse-ear cress).
   8211..8228    -  misc_feature   MCS (fragment): pBluescript multiple cloning site
   8631..8818    -  terminator     ADH1 terminator: S. cerevisiae ADH1; transcription terminator for the S. cerevisiae alcohol dehydrogenase 1 (ADH1) gene
   8822..8965    -  CDS            ADH1 (fragment): ADH1_YEAST - Also known as ADC1. Experimental evidence at protein level: Swiss-Prot protein existence level 1. This isozyme preferentially catalyzes the conversion of primary unbranched alcohols to their corresponding aldehydes. Also shows activity toward secondary alcohols. From Saccharomyces cerevisiae (strain ATCC 204508 / S288c) (Baker's yeast).
   8966..8984    +  promoter       T7 promoter: promoter for bacteriophage T7 RNA polymerase
   8993..9019    -  misc_feature   MCS (fragment): pBluescript multiple cloning site
   9047..9071    +  protein_bind   attB2: mutant version of attB; recombination site for the Gateway® BP reaction BP Clonase™
   9079..10431   -  CDS            SDT: SDT_ARATH - Experimental evidence at protein level: Swiss-Prot protein existence level 1. Spermidine sinapoyl-CoA acyltransferase that mediates the accumulation of disinapoyl spermidine conjugates in seeds (PubMed:19168716). Catalyzes the two conjugating steps required for the biosynthesis of N1,N8-disipanoyl-spermidine (PubMed:19168716, PubMed:33519864). Can also use putrescine as an acyl acceptor to convert it into monosinapoyl-putrescine (PubMed:19168716). From Arabidopsis thaliana (Mouse-ear cress).
  10437..10461   -  protein_bind   attB1: mutant version of attB; recombination site for the Gateway® BP reaction BP Clonase™
  10698..80      -  CDS            YG007_YEAST (across the origin): Protein predicted: Swiss-Prot protein existence level 4. From Saccharomyces cerevisiae (strain ATCC 204508 / S288c) (Baker's yeast).
