[The description below was written by a language model from this plasmid's Addgene catalogue record and pLannotate feature annotations shown in this document.]
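Description:
pDRf1-4CL5-AtSDT is a yeast episomal expression plasmid of about 10.7 kb, built on the pDRf1 backbone for co-expressing two Arabidopsis thaliana enzymes in Saccharomyces cerevisiae. It is a shuttle vector. In E. coli it replicates from a high-copy ColE1/pUC-type origin and is selected with ampicillin through the AmpR β-lactamase gene. In yeast it is maintained by the 2μ origin and selected through the URA3 auxotrophic marker, which can also be counterselected with 5-FOA. An f1 phage origin and remnants of lac and lacZα sequences are carried over from the cloning backbone.

The payload consists of two separate expression cassettes in the same orientation. The first carries the spermidine disinapoyl acyltransferase SDT (AT2G23510), a BAHD-family acyltransferase. It is flanked by attB1 and attB2 sites from Gateway recombination and followed by the ADH1 terminator. The second carries a 4-coumarate:CoA ligase followed by the CYC1 terminator. The catalogue names this gene 4CL5 (AT3G21230), while the automated annotation labels it 4CL4, which most likely reflects differing nomenclature for this isoform. Neither yeast promoter is annotated in the feature table. The sequencing primer name and the small yeast ORF fragments upstream of SDT suggest a PMA1 promoter region there, but the record does not state this. The promoter driving 4CL5 is also not given.

Functionally, the ligase converts hydroxycinnamic acids into their CoA thioesters, which the acyltransferase then transfers onto amine acceptors such as spermidine or putrescine. The plasmid was made for engineering yeast to produce hydroxycinnamate and benzoate conjugates.
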