Addgene plasmid #87934: pDRf1-4CL5-AtSDT (JBEI-11535)
Purpose: Co-expression in S.cerevisiae of 4CL5 and AtSDT
Depositing lab: Dominique Loque. Depositing organization: Lawrence Berkeley National Laboratory. Publication: Exploiting members of the BAHD acyltransferase family to synthesize multiple hydroxycinnamate and benzoate conjugates in yeast. Eudes A, Mouille M, Robinson DS, Benites VT, Wang G, Roux L, Tsai YL, Baidoo EE, Chiu TY, Heazlewood JL, Scheller HV, Mukhopadhyay A, Keasling JD, Deutsch S, Loque D. Microb Cell Fact. 2016 Nov 21;15(1):198. 10.1186/s12934-016-0593-5 PubMed 27871334.
Backbone
  Vector backbone: pDRf1
  Vector type: Yeast Expression
  Selectable markers: URA3
Growth in bacteria
  Bacterial resistance: Ampicillin, 100 μg/mL
  Growth temperature: 37°C
  Growth strain: DH5alpha
  Copy number: High Copy
Gene/Insert 1
  Gene/Insert name: SDT
  Species: A. thaliana (mustard weed)
  Entrez Gene: SDT (a.k.a. AT2G23510, F26B6.16, F26B6_16, spermidine disinapoyl acyltransferase)
  Cloning method: Gateway Cloning
  Sequencing primers: 5′ pPMA-For
Gene/Insert 2
  Gene/Insert name: 4CL5
  Species: A. thaliana (mustard weed)
  Entrez Gene: 4CL5 (a.k.a. AT3G21230, 4-coumarate:CoA ligase 5)
  Cloning method: Gateway Cloning
  Sequencing primers: 5′ unknown
Terms and licenses: Academic/Nonprofit Terms; Industry Terms: Not Available to Industry
How to cite: pDRf1-4CL5-AtSDT (JBEI-11535) was a gift from Dominique Loque (Addgene plasmid # 87934 ; http://n2t.net/addgene:87934 ; RRID:Addgene_87934)
